>Addgene plasmid #57614 | tdEos-Fibrillarin-7 | depositor partial sequence | sequence record 88766 | insert sequence
ACGTCAGATCCGCTAGCGCTACCGGTCGCCACCATGAGTGCGATTAAGCCAGACATGAAGATCAACCTCC
GTATGGAAGGCAACGTAAACGGGCACCACTTTGTGATCGACGGAGATGGTACAGGCAAGCCTTTTGAGGG
AAAACAGAGTATGGATCTTGAAGTCAAAGAGGGCGGACCTCTGCCTTTTGCCTTTGATATCCTGACCACT
GCATTCCATTACGGCAACAGGGTATTCGCCGAATATCCAGACCACATACAAGACTATTTTAAGCAGTCGT
TTCCTAAGGGGTATTCGTGGGAACGAAGCTTGACTTTCGAAGACGGGGGCATTTGCATTGCCAGAAACGA
CATAACAATGGAAGGGGACACTTTCTATAATAAAGTTCGATTTCACGGTGTAAACTTTCCCGCCAATGGT
CCAGTTATGCAGAAGAAGACGCTGAAATGGGAGCCCTCCACTGAGAAAATGTATGTGCGTGATGGAGTGC
TGACTGGTGATATTCGCATGGCTTTGTTGCTTGAAGGAAATGCCCATTACCGATGTGACTTCAGAACTAC
TTACAAAGCTAAGGAGAAGGGTGTCAAGTTACCAGGCTACCACTTTGTGGACCACTGCATTGAGATTTTA
AGCCATGACAAAGATTACAACAAGGTTAAGCTGTATGAGCATGCTGTTGCTCATTCTGGATTGCCTGACA
ATGCCAGACGATCCGGTAGCGGTCACGGTACTGGTTCTACTGGTTCTGGTTCTTCTGAGAGTGCGATTAA
GCCAGACATGAAGATCAACCTCCGTATGGAAGGCAACGTAAACGGGCACCACTTTGTGATCGACGGAGAT
GGTACAGGCAAGCCTTTTGAGGGAAAACAGAGTATGGATCTTGAAGTCAAAGAGGGCGGACCTCTGCCTT
TTGCCTTTGATATCCTGACCACTGCATTCCATTACGGCAACAGGGTATTCGCCGAATATCCAGACCACAT
ACAAGACTATTTTAAGCAGTCGTTTCCTAAGGGGTATTCGTGGGAACGAAGCTTGACTTTCGAAGACGGG
GGCATTTGCATTGCCAGAAACGACATAACAATGGAAGGGGACACTTTCTATAATAAAGTTCGATTTCACG
GTGTAAACTTTCCCGCCAATGGTCCAGTTATGCAGAAGAAGACGCTGAAATGGGAGCCCTCCACTGAGAA
AATGTATGTGCGTGATGGAGTGCTGACTGGTGATATTCGCATGGCTTTGTTGCTTGAAGGAAATGCCCAT
TACCGATGTGACTTCAGAACTACTTACAAAGCTAAGGAGAAGGGTGTCAAGTTACCAGGCTACCACTTTG
TGGACCACTGCATTGAGATTTTAAGCCATGACAAAGATTACAACAAGGTTAAGCTGTATGAGCATGCTGT
TGCTCATTCTGGATTGCCTGACAATGCCAGACGATCCGGACTCAGATCTCGAGCCATGAAGCCAGGATTC
AGTCCCCGTGGGGGTGGCTTTGGCGGCCGAGGGGGCTTTGGTGACCGTGGTGGTCGTGGAGGCCGAGGGG
GCTTTGGCGGGGGCCGAGGCCAAGGCGGAGGCTTTAGAGGTCGTGGACGAGGAGGAGGTGGAGGCGGCGG
CGGCGGTGGAGGAGGAGGAAGAGGTGGTGGAGGCTTCCATTTTGGTGGCAACCGGGGTCGTGGTCGGGGA
GGAAAAAGAGGAAACCAGTCGGGGAAGAATGTGATGGTGGAGCCGCATCGGCATGAGGGTGTCTTCATTT
GTCGGGGAAAGGAAGATGCACTGGTCACCAAGAACCTGGTCCCTGGGGAATCAGTTTATGGAGAGAAGAG
AGTCTCGATTTCGGAAGGAGATGACAAAATTGAGTACCGAGCCTGGAACCCCTTCCGCTCCAAGCTTGCA
GCAGCAATCCTGGGTGGTGTGGACCAGATCCACATCAAACCGGGGGCTAAGGTTCTCTACCTCGGGGCTG
CCTCGGGCACCACGGTCTCCCATGTCTCTGACATCGTTGGTCCGGATGGTCTAGTCTATGCAGTCGAGTT
CTCCCACCGCTCTGGCCGTGACCTCATTAACTTGGCCAAGAAGAGGACCAACATCATTCCTGTGATCGAG
GATGCTCGACACCCACACAAATACCGCATGCTCATCGCAATGGTGGATGTGATCTTTGCTGATGTGGCCC
AGCCAGACCAGACCCGGATTGTGGCCCTGAATGCCCACACCTTCCTGCGTAATGGAGGACACTTTGTGAT
TTCCATTAAGGCCAACTGCATTGACTCCACAGCCTCAGCCGAGGCCGTGTTTGCCTCCGAAGTGAAAAAG
ATGCAACAGGAGAACATGAAGCCGCAGGAGCAGTTGACCCTTGAGCCATATGAAAGAGACCATGCCGTGG
TCGTGGGAGTGTACAGGCCACCCCCCAAGGTGAAGAACTGAGGATCCACCGGATCTAGATAACTGATCAT
AATCAGCCATACCACATT
