[The description below was written by a language model from this plasmid's Addgene catalogue record.]
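Description:
tdEos-Fibrillarin-7 is a mammalian expression plasmid that produces human fibrillarin (FBL) fused to the photoconvertible fluorescent protein tdEos, serving as a marker for nucleoli in cells. It is built on a tdEos backbone of about 4.75 kb (excluding the insert), is maintained at high copy in E. coli under kanamycin selection, and carries a neomycin resistance marker so that transfected mammalian cells can be selected with G418. Expression of the fusion is driven by the CMV promoter, a strong constitutive promoter in most mammalian cell lines. The listed 3′ sequencing primer implies an SV40 polyadenylation signal downstream of the coding region, although no feature table is provided to confirm the layout. The record does not explicitly state the position of the tag relative to fibrillarin or the linker between them, and the cloning method is recorded as unknown.

The fibrillarin insert corresponds to the human reference transcript but carries two recorded amino acid substitutions, R36Q and S66F; the record does not comment on their effect. Fibrillarin is a nucleolar protein, so the fusion concentrates the fluorescent signal in nucleoli. tdEos is a tandem-dimer form of Eos that switches from a green to a red emitting state on photoconversion, which matches the paired spectral values given: excitation 505 nm and emission 516 nm for the green form, and excitation 569 nm and emission 581 nm for the red form. The construct is therefore suited to fluorescence imaging of nucleolar localization, and the photoconvertible tag generally lends itself to tracking of selected protein populations or localization-based super-resolution microscopy.
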