Addgene plasmid #57614: tdEos-Fibrillarin-7
Purpose: Localization: Nucleoli, Excitation: 505 / 569, Emission: 516 / 581
Depositing lab: Michael Davidson. Depositing organization: Florida State University, Tallahassee.
Backbone
  Vector backbone: tdEos
  Backbone size w/o insert (bp): 4750
  Vector type: Mammalian Expression
  Selectable markers: Neomycin (select with G418)
Growth in bacteria
  Bacterial resistance: Kanamycin, 50 μg/mL
  Growth temperature: 37°C
  Growth strain: DH5alpha
  Copy number: High Copy
Gene/Insert
  Gene/Insert name: Fibrillarin (alt name: NM_001436.3)
  Species: H. sapiens (human)
  Mutation: R36Q, S66F
  Entrez Gene: FBL (a.k.a. FIB, FLRN, Nop1, RNU3IP1)
  Promoter: CMV
  Tag / fusion protein: tdEos
  Cloning method: Unknown
  Sequencing primers: 5′ CMV-F; 3′ SV40pA-R
Terms and licenses: Academic/Nonprofit Terms; Industry Terms
Depositor comments: . Excitation = 505 / 569; Emission = 516 / 581
How to cite: tdEos-Fibrillarin-7 was a gift from Michael Davidson (Addgene plasmid # 57614 ; http://n2t.net/addgene:57614 ; RRID:Addgene_57614)
